Addgene plasmid #185447: pBig2ab zz TEV YBBR POT1 ZZ TEV TPP1 MBP TEV TIN2 ZZ TEV TRF1 (4comp1)
Purpose: Coexpresses human POT1 with a zz affinity tag, YBBR site, and TEV site, human TRF1 and TPP1 each with a zz tag and TEV site, and human TIN2 with an MBP affinity tag and TEV site in insect cells
Depositing lab: Ahmet Yildiz. Depositing organization: University of California, Berkeley. Publication: Compartmentalization of telomeres through DNA-scaffolded phase separation. Jack A, Kim Y, Strom AR, Lee DSW, Williams B, Schaub JM, Kellogg EH, Finkelstein IJ, Ferro LS, Yildiz A, Brangwynne CP. Dev Cell. 2022 Jan 24;57(2):277-290.e9. doi: 10.1016/j.devcel.2021.12.017. PubMed 35077681.
Backbone
  Vector backbone: pBig2ab
  Backbone size w/o insert (bp): 7000
  Total vector size (bp): 17027
  Vector type: Insect Expression
Growth in bacteria
  Bacterial resistance: Chloramphenicol and Gentamicin, 25 & 10 μg/mL
  Growth temperature: 37°C
  Growth strain: DH5alpha
  Copy number: Unknown
Gene/Insert 1
  Gene/Insert name: TRF1
  Species: H. sapiens (human)
  Insert size (bp): 1128
  GenBank ID: NM_017489.3
  Entrez Gene: TERF1 (a.k.a. PIN2, TRBF1, TRF, TRF1, hTRF1-AS, t-TRF1)
  Tag / fusion protein: ZZ (N terminal on insert)
  Cloning method: Gibson Cloning
  Sequencing primers: 5′ ctcggcctcggccaccaggcc; 3′ gtgaattatgtgctaagtga
Gene/Insert 2
  Gene/Insert name: POT1
  Species: H. sapiens (human)
  Insert size (bp): 1907
  GenBank ID: NP_056265.2
  Entrez Gene: POT1 (a.k.a. CMM10, CRMCC3, GLM9, HPOT1, PFBMFT8, TPDS3)
  Tag / fusion protein: ZZ (N terminal on insert); YBBR (N terminal on insert)
  Cloning method: Gibson Cloning
  Sequencing primers: 5′ CTTGAATCTTCAGCCTGTGAAAGCGAAC; 3′ CACCCCTGAATCAACTTAAGGGTGG
Gene/Insert 3
  Gene/Insert name: TPP1
  Species: H. sapiens (human)
  Insert size (bp): 1371
  GenBank ID: AAX82621.1
  Entrez Gene: TPP1 (a.k.a. CLN2, GIG1, LPIC, SCAR7, TPP-1)
  Tag / fusion protein: ZZ (N terminal on insert)
  Cloning method: Gibson Cloning
  Sequencing primers: 5′ CTGGTCATTCTCAGAGATGC; 3′ GAAATGCGGGAGGACCAGGA
Gene/Insert 4
  Gene/Insert name: TIN2
  Species: H. sapiens (human)
  Insert size (bp): 1059
  GenBank ID: NM_012461.3
  Entrez Gene: TINF2 (a.k.a. DKCA3, TIN2)
  Tag / fusion protein: MBP (N terminal on insert)
  Cloning method: Gibson Cloning
  Sequencing primers: 5′ GCT ACG CCC CTG GTG GCG GG; 3′ CTA AAG GGA AAC AGC ATG AC
Terms and licenses: Academic/Nonprofit Terms; Industry Terms: Not Available to Industry
How to cite: pBig2ab zz TEV YBBR POT1 ZZ TEV TPP1 MBP TEV TIN2 ZZ TEV TRF1 (4comp1) was a gift from Ahmet Yildiz (Addgene plasmid # 185447 ; http://n2t.net/addgene:185447 ; RRID:Addgene_185447)
