[The description below was written by a language model from this plasmid's Addgene catalogue record and pLannotate feature annotations shown in this document.]
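Description:
pBig2ab zz TEV YBBR POT1 ZZ TEV TPP1 MBP TEV TIN2 ZZ TEV TRF1 (4comp1) is a roughly 17 kb multigene insect-cell expression plasmid built on the pBig2ab backbone by Gibson assembly. It is designed to coexpress four human shelterin subunits from a single baculovirus. In bacteria it replicates from a high-copy ColE1/pUC-type origin and is selected with chloramphenicol and gentamicin. The feature table also finds an ampicillin resistance gene, an f1 origin and a fragment of an R6K γ origin. The four expression cassettes, the gentamicin marker and a loxP site lie between the Tn7R and Tn7L ends. This is the arrangement used to transpose a payload into a baculoviral bacmid, whereas the chloramphenicol marker, AmpR and the plasmid origin sit outside the transposon.

Each gene has its own cassette, all in the same orientation, driven by a polyhedrin promoter (a very late, strong baculovirus promoter) and ending in an SV40 polyadenylation signal. TRF1 (TERF1), POT1 and TPP1 each carry an N-terminal ZZ tag, annotated as two tandem IgG-binding units of protein A, followed by a TEV protease site. The TPP1 insert is annotated as the shelterin protein ACD, not the lysosomal peptidase listed under the catalogue's Entrez entry. POT1 additionally carries a YBBR site per the catalogue, a short peptide generally used for Sfp-mediated covalent labelling; it is not separately annotated. TIN2 (TINF2) is fused to N-terminal MBP, which is preceded by an annotated 6xHis tag. The catalogue also states a TEV site for TIN2, but the table does not annotate one.

The tags allow affinity capture of the co-assembled complex and their removal with TEV. The associated publication concerns DNA-scaffolded phase separation at telomeres.
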