Features (pLannotate 1.2.2; 48 found; start..end, strand, type, name):
    395..446     -  misc_feature   bom (fragment): basis of mobility region from pBR322
    514..738     -  mobile_element Tn7R: mini-Tn7 element (right end of the Tn7 transposon) Tn7
    805..1338    -  CDS            GmR: gentamycin acetyltransferase; aacC1; confers resistance to gentamycin
   1527..1555    -  promoter       Pc promoter: intI1 (promoter lies within the coding sequence); class 1 integron promoter
   1533..1895    -  CDS            YPR2_ECOLX (fragment): Protein predicted: Swiss-Prot protein existence level 4. From Escherichia coli.
   1895..1922    -  rep_origin     R6K γ ori (fragment): γ replication origin from E. coli plasmid R6K; requires the R6K initiator protein pi for replication
   1951..1984    +  protein_bind   loxP: Cre-mediated recombination occurs in the 8-bp core sequence (GCATACAT). Cre recombinase
   2082..2130    +  polyA_signal   HSV TK poly(A) signal: herpes simplex virus thymidine kinase polyadenylation signal (Cole and Stacy, 1985)
   2225..2316    +  promoter       polyhedrin promoter: polh from Autographa californica; promoter for the baculovirus polyhedrin gene
   2396..2569    +  CDS            ProtA: IgG-binding unit of Staphylococcus aureus protein A
   2573..2743    +  CDS            ProtA: IgG-binding unit of Staphylococcus aureus protein A
   2842..2862    +  CDS            capTEV™ (fragment): composite tag for in vivo biotinylation, TEV protease cleavage, and 6xHis tagging
   2864..4180    +  CDS            TERF1: TERF1_HUMAN - Also known as PIN2, TRBF1, TRF, TRF1. Experimental evidence at protein level: Swiss-Prot protein existence level 1. Binds the telomeric double-stranded 5'-TTAGGG-3' repeat and negatively regulates telomere length. Involved in the regulation of the mitotic spindle. Component of the shelterin complex (telosome) that is involved in the regulation of telomere length and protection. Shelterin associates with arrays of double-stranded 5'-TTAGGG-3' repeats added by telomerase and protects chromosome ends; without its protective activity, telomeres are no longer hidden from the DNA damag
   4207..4290    +  CDS            large T antigen (fragment): large T antigen from SV40 (simian virus 40)
   4313..4447    +  polyA_signal   SV40 poly(A) signal: SV40 polyadenylation signal
   4476..4525    +  CDS            SET1 (fragment): solubility-enhancement tag derived from T7 phage gene 10B
   4806..4854    +  polyA_signal   HSV TK poly(A) signal: herpes simplex virus thymidine kinase polyadenylation signal (Cole and Stacy, 1985)
   4949..5040    +  promoter       polyhedrin promoter: polh from Autographa californica; promoter for the baculovirus polyhedrin gene
   5120..5293    +  CDS            ProtA: IgG-binding unit of Staphylococcus aureus protein A
   5297..5467    +  CDS            ProtA: IgG-binding unit of Staphylococcus aureus protein A
   5566..5586    +  CDS            capTEV™ (fragment): composite tag for in vivo biotinylation, TEV protease cleavage, and 6xHis tagging
   5621..7522    +  CDS            POT1: POTE1_HUMAN - Experimental evidence at protein level: Swiss-Prot protein existence level 1. Component of the telomerase ribonucleoprotein (RNP) complex that is essential for the replication of chromosome termini. Is a component of the double-stranded telomeric DNA-binding TRF1 complex which is involved in the regulation of telomere length by cis- inhibition of telomerase. Also acts as a single-stranded telomeric DNA- binding protein and thus may act as a downstream effector of the TRF1 complex and may transduce information about telomere maintenance and/or length to the telomere terminus. Comp
   7552..7635    +  CDS            large T antigen (fragment): large T antigen from SV40 (simian virus 40)
   7658..7792    +  polyA_signal   SV40 poly(A) signal: SV40 polyadenylation signal
   7821..7870    +  CDS            SET1 (fragment): solubility-enhancement tag derived from T7 phage gene 10B
   7948..8039    +  promoter       polyhedrin promoter: polh from Autographa californica; promoter for the baculovirus polyhedrin gene
   8119..8292    +  CDS            ProtA: IgG-binding unit of Staphylococcus aureus protein A
   8296..8466    +  CDS            ProtA: IgG-binding unit of Staphylococcus aureus protein A
   8565..8585    +  CDS            capTEV™ (fragment): composite tag for in vivo biotinylation, TEV protease cleavage, and 6xHis tagging
   8587..9960    +  CDS            ACD (sequence withheld): ACD_HUMAN - Also known as PIP1 From Homo sapiens (Human).
   9987..10070   +  CDS            large T antigen (fragment): large T antigen from SV40 (simian virus 40)
  10093..10227   +  polyA_signal   SV40 poly(A) signal: SV40 polyadenylation signal
  10256..10305   +  CDS            SET1 (fragment): solubility-enhancement tag derived from T7 phage gene 10B
  10383..10474   +  promoter       polyhedrin promoter: polh from Autographa californica; promoter for the baculovirus polyhedrin gene
  10530..10547   +  CDS            6xHis: 6xHis affinity tag
  10557..11657   +  CDS            MBP: maltose binding protein from E. coli; malE (mutated); This version of the gene does not encode a signal sequence, so MBP will remain in the cytosol.
  11733..12791   +  CDS            TINF2 (fragment): TINF2_HUMAN - Also known as TIN2. Experimental evidence at protein level: Swiss-Prot protein existence level 1. Component of the shelterin complex (telosome) that is involved in the regulation of telomere length and protection. Shelterin associates with arrays of double-stranded TTAGGG repeats added by telomerase and protects chromosome ends; without its protective activity, telomeres are no longer hidden from the DNA damage surveillance and chromosome ends are inappropriately processed by DNA repair pathways. Plays a role in shelterin complex assembly. Isoform 1 may have additional role in te
  12821..12904   +  CDS            large T antigen (fragment): large T antigen from SV40 (simian virus 40)
  12927..13061   +  polyA_signal   SV40 poly(A) signal: SV40 polyadenylation signal
  13090..13139   +  CDS            SET1 (fragment): solubility-enhancement tag derived from T7 phage gene 10B
  13377..13542   -  mobile_element Tn7L: mini-Tn7 element (left end of the Tn7 transposon) Tn7
  13715..13806   -  mobile_element IS1 (fragment): prokaryotic transposable element IS1
  13927..14029   +  promoter       cat promoter: promoter of the E. coli cat gene encoding chloramphenicol acetyltransferase
  14030..14689   +  CDS            CmR: chloramphenicol acetyltransferase; cat; confers resistance to chloramphenicol
  14989..15443   +  rep_origin     f1 ori (sequence partly withheld): f1 bacteriophage origin of replication; arrow indicates direction of (+) strand synthesis
  15469..15573   +  promoter       AmpR promoter: bla
  15574..16434   +  CDS            AmpR: β-lactamase; bla; confers resistance to ampicillin, carbenicillin, and related antibiotics
  16605..209     +  rep_origin     ori (across the origin): high-copy-number ColE1/pMB1/pBR322/pUC origin of replication
>Addgene plasmid #185447 | pBig2ab zz TEV YBBR POT1 ZZ TEV TPP1 MBP TEV TIN2 ZZ TEV TRF1 (4comp1) | addgene full sequence | sequence record 364982 | Addgene NGS Result
TACAGCGTGAGCTATGAGAAAGCGCCACGCTTCCCGAAGGGAGAAAGGCGGACAGGTATCCGGTAAGCGG
CAGGGTCGGAACAGGAGAGCGCACGAGGGAGCTTCCAGGGGGAAACGCCTGGTATCTTTATAGTCCTGTC
GGGTTTCGCCACCTCTGACTTGAGCGTCGATTTTTGTGATGCTCGTCAGGGGGGCGGAGCCTATGGAAAA
ACGCCAGCAACGCGGCCTTTTTACGGTTCCTGGCCTTTTGCTGGCCTTTTGCTCACATGTTCTTTCCTGC
GTTATCCCCTGATTCTGTGGATAACCGTATTACCGCCTTTGAGTGAGCTGATACCGCTCGCCGCAGCCGA
ACGACCGAGCGCAGCGAGTCAGTGAGCGAGGAAGCGGAAGAGCGCCTGATGCGGTATTTTCTCCTTACGC
ATCTGTGCGGTATTTCACACCGCATAGACCAGCCGCGTAACCTGGCAAAATCGGTTACGGTTGAGTAATA
AATGGATGCCCTGCGTAAGCGGGTGTGGGCGGACAATAAAGTCTTAAACTGAACAAAATAGATCTAAACT
ATGACAATAAAGTCTTAAACTAGACAGAATAGTTGTAAACTGAAATCAGTCCAGTTATGCTGTGAAAAAG
CATACTGGACTTTTGTTATGGCTAAAGCAAACTCTTCATTTTCTGAAGTGCAAATTGCCCGTCGTATTAA
AGAGGGGCGTGGCCAAGGGCATGGTAAAGACTATATTCGCGGCGTTGTGACAATTTACCGAACAACTCCG
CGGCCGGGAAGCCGATCTCGGCTTGAACGAATTGTTAGGTGGCGGTACTTGGGTCGATATCAAAGTGCAT
CACTTCTTCCCGTATGCCCAACTTTGTATAGAGAGCCACTGCGGGATCGTCACCGTAATCTGCTTGCACG
TAGATCACATAAGCACCAAGCGCGTTGGCCTCATGCTTGAGGAGATTGATGAGCGCGGTGGCAATGCCCT
GCCTCCGGTGCTCGCCGGAGACTGCGAGATCATAGATATAGATCTCACTACGCGGCTGCTCAAACTTGGG
CAGAACGTAAGCCGCGAGAGCGCCAACAACCGCTTCTTGGTCGAAGGCAGCAAGCGCGATGAATGTCTTA
CTACGGAGCAAGTTCCCGAGGTAATCGGAGTCCGGCTGATGTTGGGAGTAGGTGGCTACGTCTCCGAACT
CACGACCGAAAAGATCAAGAGCAGCCCGCATGGATTTGACTTGGTCAGGGCCGAGCCTACATGTGCGAAT
GATGCCCATACTTGAGCCACCTAACTTTGTTTTAGGGCGACTGCCCTGCTGCGTAACATCGTTGCTGCTG
CGTAACATCGTTGCTGCTCCATAACATCAAACATCGACCCACGGCGTAACGCGCTTGCTGCTTGGATGCC
CGAGGCATAGACTGTACAAAAAAACAGTCATAACAAGCCATGAAAACCGCCACTGCGCCGTTACCACCGC
TGCGTTCGGTCAAGGTTCTGGACCAGTTGCGTGAGCGCATACGCTACTTGCATTACAGTTTACGAACCGA
ACAGGCTTATGTCAACTGGGTTTGTGCCTTCATCCGTTTCCACGGTGTGCGTCACCCGGCAACCTTGGGC
AGCAGCGAAGTCGAGGCATTTCTGTCCTGGCTGGCGAACGAGCGCAAGGTTTCGGTCTCCACGCATCGTC
AGGCATTGGCGGCCTTGCTGTTCTTCTACGGCAAGGTGCTGTGCACGGATCTGCCCTTGCTTCAGGAGAT
CGGTAGACCTCGGCCGTCGCGGCGCTTGCCGGTGGTGCTGACCCCGGATGAAGTGGTTCGCATCCTCGGT
TTTCTGGAAGGCGAGCATCGTTTGTTCGCCCAGGACTCTAGCTATAGTTCTAGTGGTTGGCTACAGCTTT
GTTTGTACTATCAACAGGTTGAACTGCTGATCAACAGATCCTCTACGCGGCCGCGGTACCATAACTTCGT
ATAGCATACATTATACGAAGTTATCTGGCCTAGGTTAATTAAACGCTCTATGGTCTAAAGTTTTTATCGA
GGCTAACTGAAACACGGAAGGAGACAATACCGGAAGGAACCCGCGCTATGACGGCAATAAAAAGACAGAA
TAAAACGCACGGGTGTTGGGTCGTTTGTTCATAAACGCGGGGTTCGGTCCCAGGGCTGGCACTCTGTCAA
GTGAACGCTCTATGGTCTAAAGATTTAAATCGACCTACTCCGGATTATTAATAGATCATGGAGATAATTA
AAATGATAACCATCTCGCAAATAAATAAGTATTTTACTGTTTTCGTAACAGTTTTGTAATAAAAAAACCT
ATAAATATTCCGGATTATTCATACCGTCCCACCATCGGGCGCGGATCCAATGTGCATGGCAGGCCTTGCG
CAACACGATGAAGCCGTGGACAACAAATTCAACAAAGAACAACAAAACGCGTACTATGAGATCTTACATT
TACCTAACTTAAACGAAGGACAACGAAACGCCTTCATCCAAAGTTTAAAAGATGACCCAAGCCAAAGCGC
TAACCTTTTAGCAGAAGCTAAAAAGCTAAATGATGCTCAGGCGCCGAAAGTAGACAACAAATTCAACAAA
GAACAACAAAACGCGTTCTATGAGATCTTACATTTACCTAACTTAAACGAAGAACAACGAAACGCCTTCA
TCCAAAGTTTAAAAGATGACCCAAGCCAAAGCGCTAACCTTTTAGCAGAAGCTGAAAAGCTAAATGATGC
TCAGGCGCCGAAAGTAGACGCAAATTCCGCGGGGAAGTCAACCGATTATGATATTCCAACTACTGCTAGC
GAGAACCTATATTTCCAGGGAGATTATGATATCCCTACGACTGAGAATCTTTATTTTCAGGGCATGGCGG
AGGATGTTTCCTCAGCGGCCCCGAGCCCGCGGGGCTGTGCGGATGGTAGGGATGCCGACCCTACTGAGGA
GCAGATGGCAGAAACAGAGAGAAACGACGAGGAGCAGTTCGAATGCCAGGAACTGCTCGAGTGCCAGGTG
CAGGTGGGGGCCCCCGAGGAGGAGGAGGAGGAGGAGGAGGACGCGGGCCTGGTGGCCGAGGCCGAGGCCG
TGGCTGCCGGCTGGATGCTCGATTTCCTCTGCCTCTCTCTTTGCCGAGCTTTCCGCGACGGCCGCTCCGA
GGACTTCCGCAGGACCCGCAACAGCGCAGAGGCTATTATTCATGGACTATCCAGTCTAACAGCTTGCCAG
TTGAGAACGATATACATATGTCAGTTTTTGACAAGAATTGCAGCAGGAAAAACCCTTGATGCACAGTTTG
AAAATGATGAACGAATTACACCCTTGGAATCAGCCCTGATGATTTGGGGTTCAATTGAAAAGGAACATGA
CAAACTTCATGAAGAAATACAGAATTTAATTAAAATTCAGGCTATAGCTGTTTGTATGGAAAATGGCAAC
TTTAAAGAAGCAGAAGAAGTCTTTGAAAGAATATTTGGTGATCCAAATTCTCATATGCCTTTCAAAAGCA
AATTGCTTATGATAATCTCTCAGAAAGATACATTTCATTCCTTTTTTCAACACTTCAGCTACAACCACAT
GATGGAGAAAATTAAGAGTTATGTGAATTATGTGCTAAGTGAAAAATCATCAACCTTTCTAATGAAGGCA
GCGGCAAAAGTAGTAGAAAGCAAAAGGACAAGAACAATAACTTCTCAAGATAAACCTAGTGGTAATGATG
TTGAAATGGAAACTGAAGCTAATTTGGATACAAGAAAAAGTGTTAGTGACAAACAGTCTGCGGTAACTGA
ATCCTCAGAGGGTACAGTATCCTTATTGAGGTCTCACAAGAATCTTTTCTTATCTAAGTTGCAACATGGA
ACCCAGCAACAAGACCTTAATAAGAAAGAAAGAAGAGTAGGAACTCCTCAAAGTACAAAAAAGAAAAAAG
AAAGCAGAAGAGCCACTGAAAGCAGAATACCTGTTTCAAAGAGTCAGCCGGTAACTCCTGAAAAACATCG
AGCTAGAAAAAGACAGGCATGGCTTTGGGAAGAAGACAAGAATTTGAGATCTGGCGTGAGGAAATATGGA
GAGGGAAACTGGTCTAAAATACTGTTGCATTATAAATTCAACAACCGGACAAGTGTCATGTTAAAAGACA
GATGGAGGACCATGAAGAAACTAAAACTGATTTCCTCAGACAGCGAAGACTGAAAGCTTGTCGAGAAGTA
CTAGAGGATCATAATCAGCCATACCACATTTGTAGAGGTTTTACTTGCTTTAAAAAACCTCCCACACCTC
CCCCTGAACCTGAAACATAAAATGAATGCAATTGTTGTTGTTAACTTGTTTATTGCAGCTTATAATGGTT
ACAAATAAAGCAATAGCATCACAAATTTCACAAATAAAGCATTTTTTTCACTGCATTCTAGTTGTGGTTT
GTCCAAACTCATCAATGTATCTTATCATGTCTGGATCTGATCACTGCTTGAGCCTAGAAGATCCGGCTGC
TAACAAAGCCCGAAAGGAAGCTGAGTTGGCTGCTGCCACCGCTGAGCAATAACTATCATAACCATTTAAA
TAAATCTATATCTCAATCGGGGTTACGTCGATACCCCACCGAGACCCCATTGGGACCAATACGCCCGCGT
TTCTTCCTTTTCCCCACCCCAACCCCCAAGTTCGGGTGAAGGCCCAGGGCTCGCAGCCAACGTCGGGGCG
GCAAGCCCTGCCATAGCCACTACGGGTTAATTAAAAACTATATCTCAATCGGGGTTTTTATCGAGGCTAA
CTGAAACACGGAAGGAGACAATACCGGAAGGAACCCGCGCTATGACGGCAATAAAAAGACAGAATAAAAC
GCACGGGTGTTGGGTCGTTTGTTCATAAACGCGGGGTTCGGTCCCAGGGCTGGCACTCTGTCAAGTGAAC
GCTCTATGGTCTAAAGATTTAAATCGACCTACTCCGGAATATTAATAGATCATGGAGATAATTAAAATGA
TAACCATCTCGCAAATAAATAAGTATTTTACTGTTTTCGTAACAGTTTTGTAATAAAAAAACCTATAAAT
ATTCCGGATTATTCATACCGTCCCACCATCGGGCGCGGATCCAATGTGCATGGCAGGCCTTGCGCAACAC
GATGAAGCCGTGGACAACAAATTCAACAAAGAACAACAAAACGCGTACTATGAGATCTTACATTTACCTA
ACTTAAACGAAGGACAACGAAACGCCTTCATCCAAAGTTTAAAAGATGACCCAAGCCAAAGCGCTAACCT
TTTAGCAGAAGCTAAAAAGCTAAATGATGCTCAGGCGCCGAAAGTAGACAACAAATTCAACAAAGAACAA
CAAAACGCGTTCTATGAGATCTTACATTTACCTAACTTAAACGAAGAACAACGAAACGCCTTCATCCAAA
GTTTAAAAGATGACCCAAGCCAAAGCGCTAACCTTTTAACAGAAGCTGAAAAGCTAAATGATGCTCAGGC
GCCGAAAGTAGACGCAAATTCCGCGGGGAAGTCAACCGATTATGATATTCCAACTACTGCTAGCGAGAAC
CTATATTTCCAGGGAGATTATGATATCCCTACGACTGAGAATCTTTATTTTCAGGGCGACTCATTGGAGT
TTATCGCATCAAAGCTCGCAATGTCTTTGGTTCCAGCAACAAATTATATATATACACCCCTGAATCAACT
TAAGGGTGGTACAATTGTCAATGTCTATGGTGTTGTGAAGTTCTTTAAGCCCCCATATCTAAGCAAAGGA
ACTGATTATTGCTCAGTTGTAACTATTGTGGACCAGACAAATGTAAAACTAACTTGCCTGCTCTTTAGTG
GAAACTATGAAGCCCTTCCAATAATTTATAAAAATGGAGATATTGTTCGCTTTCACAGGCTGAAGATTCA
AGTATATAAAAAGGAGACTCAGGGTATCACCAGCTCTGGCTTTGCATCTTTGACGTTTGAGGGAACTTTG
GGAGCCCCTATCATACCTCGCACTTCAAGCAAGTATTTTAACTTCACTACTGAGGACCACAAAATGGTAG
AAGCCTTACGTGTTTGGGCATCTACTCATATGTCACCGTCTTGGACATTACTAAAATTGTGTGATGTTCA
GCCAATGCAGTATTTTGACCTGACTTGTCAGCTCTTGGGCAAAGCAGAAGTGGACGGAGCATCATTTCTT
CTAAAGGTATGGGATGGCACCAGGACACCATTTCCATCTTGGAGAGTCTTAATACAAGACCTTGTTCTTG
AAGGTGATTTAAGTCACATCCATCGGCTACAAAATCTGACAATAGACATTTTAGTCTACGATAACCATGT
TCATGTGGCAAGATCTCTGAAGGTTGGAAGCTTTCTTAGAATCTATAGCCTTCATACCAAACTTCAATCA
ATGAATTCAGAGAATCAGACAATGTTAAGTTTAGAGTTTCATCTTCATGGAGGTACCAGTTACGGTCGGG
GAATCAGGGTCTTGCCAGAAAGTAACTCTGATGTGGATCAACTGAAAAAGGATTTAGAATCTGCAAATTT
GACAGCCAATCAGCATTCAGATGTTATCTGTCAATCAGAACCTGACGACAGCTTTCCAAGCTCTGGATCA
GTATCATTATACGAGGTAGAAAGATGTCAACAGCTATCTGCTACAATACTTACAGATCATCAGTATTTGG
AGAGGACACCACTATGTGCCATTTTGAAACAAAAAGCTCCTCAACAATACCGCATCCGAGCAAAATTGAG
GTCATATAAGCCCAGAAGACTATTTCAGTCTGTTAAACTTCATTGCCCTAAATGTCATTTGCTGCAAGAA
GTTCCACATGAGGGCGATTTGGATATAATTTTTCAGGATGGTGCAACTAAAACCCCAGATGTCAAGCTAC
AAAATACATCATTATATGATTCAAAAATCTGGACCACTAAAAATCAAAAAGGACGAAAAGTAGCAGTTCA
TTTTGTGAAAAATAATGGTATTCTCCCGCTTTCAAATGAATGTCTACTTTTGATAGAAGGAGGTACACTC
AGTGAAATTTGCAAACTCTCGAACAAGTTTAATAGTGTAATTCCTGTGAGATCTGGCCACGAAGACCTGG
AACTTTTGGACCTTTCAGCACCATTTCTTATACAAGGAACAATACATCACTATGGATGTAAACAGTGTTC
TAGTTTGAGATCCATACAAAATCTAAATTCCCTGGTTGATAAAACATCGTGGATTCCTTCTTCTGTGGCA
GAAGCACTGGGTATTGTACCCCTCCAATATGTGTTTGTTATGACCTTTACACTTGATGATGGAACAGGAG
TACTAGAAGCCTATCTCATGGATTCTGACAAATTCTTCCAGATTCCAGCATCAGAAGTTCTGATGGATGA
TGACCTTCAGAAAAGTGTGGATATGATCATGGATATGTTTTGTCCTCCAGGAATAAAAATTGATGCATAT
CCGTGGTTGGAATGCTTCATCAAGTCATACAATGTCACAAATGGAACAGATAATCAAATTTGCTATCAGA
TTTTTGACACCACAGTTGCAGAAGATGTAATCTAATGAAAGCTTGTCGAGAAGTACTAGAGGATCATAAT
CAGCCATACCACATTTGTAGAGGTTTTACTTGCTTTAAAAAACCTCCCACACCTCCCCCTGAACCTGAAA
CATAAAATGAATGCAATTGTTGTTGTTAACTTGTTTATTGCAGCTTATAATGGTTACAAATAAAGCAATA
GCATCACAAATTTCACAAATAAAGCATTTTTTTCACTGCATTCTAGTTGTGGTTTGTCCAAACTCATCAA
TGTATCTTATCATGTCTGGATCTGATCACTGCTTGAGCCTAGAAGATCCGGCTGCTAACAAAGCCCGAAA
GGAAGCTGAGTTGGCTGCTGCCACCGCTGAGCAATAACTATCATAACCATTTAAATAAACTGGATACTAT
TGCACGTTTAAATCGACCTACTCCGGAATATTAATAGATCATGGAGATAATTAAAATGATAACCATCTCG
CAAATAAATAAGTATTTTACTGTTTTCGTAACAGTTTTGTAATAAAAAAACCTATAAATATTCCGGATTA
TTCATACCGTCCCACCATCGGGCGCGGATCCAATGTGCATGGCAGGCCTTGCGCAACACGATGAAGCCGT
GGACAACAAATTCAACAAAGAACAACAAAACGCGTACTATGAGATCTTACATTTACCTAACTTAAACGAA
GGACAACGAAACGCCTTCATCCAAAGTTTAAAAGATGACCCAAGCCAAAGCGCTAACCTTTTAGCAGAAG
CTAAAAAGCTAAATGATGCTCAGGCGCCGAAAGTAGACAACAAATTCAACAAAGAACAACAAAACGCGTT
CTATGAGATCTTACATTTACCTAACTTAAACGAAGAACAACGAAACGCCTTCATCCAAAGTTTAAAAGAT
GACCCAAGCCAAAGCGCTAACCTTTTAGCAGAAGCTGAAAAGCTAAATGATGCTCAGGCGCCGAAAGTAG
ACGCAAATTCCGCGGGGAAGTCAACCGATTATGATATTCCAACTACTGCTAGCGAGAACCTATATTTCCA
GGGAGATTATGATATCCCTACGACTGAGAATCTTTATTTTCAGGGC
[1374 nt withheld, positions 8587-9960]
TGAAAGCTTGTCGAGAAGTACTAGAGGATCATAATCAGCCATACCACATTTGTAGAGGTTTTACTTGCTT
TAAAAAACCTCCCACACCTCCCCCTGAACCTGAAACATAAAATGAATGCAATTGTTGTTGTTAACTTGTT
TATTGCAGCTTATAATGGTTACAAATAAAGCAATAGCATCACAAATTTCACAAATAAAGCATTTTTTTCA
CTGCATTCTAGTTGTGGTTTGTCCAAACTCATCAATGTATCTTATCATGTCTGGATCTGATCACTGCTTG
AGCCTAGAAGATCCGGCTGCTAACAAAGCCCGAAAGGAAGCTGAGTTGGCTGCTGCCACCGCTGAGCAAT
AACTATCATAACCATTTAAATAAACCTAATGATGCCTGATGTTTAAATCGACCTACTCCGGAATATTAAT
AGATCATGGAGATAATTAAAATGATAACCATCTCGCAAATAAATAAGTATTTTACTGTTTTCGTAACAGT
TTTGTAATAAAAAAACCTATAAATATTCCGGATTATTCATACCGTCCCACCATCGGGCGCGGATCCAATG
GGTTCTTCTCACCATCACCATCACCATGGTTCTTCTATGAAAATCGAAGAAGGTAAACTGGTAATCTGGA
TTAACGGCGATAAAGGCTATAACGGTCTCGCTGAAGTCGGTAAGAAATTCGAGAAAGATACCGGAATTAA
AGTCACCGTTGAGCATCCGGATAAACTGGAAGAGAAATTCCCACAGGTTGCGGCAACTGGCGATGGCCCT
GACATTATCTTCTGGGCACACGACCGCTTTGGTGGCTACGCTCAATCTGGCCTGTTGGCTGAAATCACCC
CGGACAAAGCGTTCCAGGACAAGCTGTATCCGTTTACCTGGGATGCCGTACGTTACAACGGCAAGCTGAT
TGCTTACCCGATCGCTGTTGAAGCGTTATCGCTGATTTATAACAAAGATCTGCTGCCGAACCCGCCAAAA
ACCTGGGAAGAGATCCCGGCGCTGGATAAAGAACTGAAAGCGAAAGGTAAGAGCGCGCTGATGTTCAACC
TGCAAGAACCGTACTTCACCTGGCCGCTGATTGCTGCTGACGGGGGTTATGCGTTCAAGTATGAAAACGG
CAAGTACGACATTAAAGACGTGGGCGTGGATAACGCTGGCGCGAAAGCGGGTCTGACCTTCCTGGTTGAC
CTGATTAAAAACAAACACATGAATGCAGACACCGATTACTCCATCGCAGAAGCTGCCTTTAATAAAGGCG
AAACAGCGATGACCATCAACGGCCCGTGGGCATGGTCCAACATCGACACCAGCAAAGTGAATTATGGTGT
AACGGTACTGCCGACCTTCAAGGGTCAACCATCCAAACCGTTCGTTGGCGTGCTGAGCGCAGGTATTAAC
GCCGCCAGTCCGAACAAAGAGCTGGCAAAAGAGTTCCTCGAAAACTATCTGCTGACTGATGAAGGTCTGG
AAGCGGTTAATAAAGACAAACCGCTGGGTGCCGTAGCGCTGAAGTCTTACGAGGAAGAGTTGGCGAAAGA
TCCACGTATTGCCGCCACTATGGAAAACGCCCAGAAAGGTGAAATCATGCCGAACATCCCGCAGATGTCC
GCTTTCTGGTATGCCGTGCGTACTGCGGTGATCAACGCCGCCAGCGGTCGTCAGACTGTCGATGAAGCCC
TGAAAGACGCGCAGACTAATTCGAGCTCGAACAACAACAACAATAACAATAACAACAACCTCGGGATCGA
GGAAAACCTGTACTTCCAATCCGCTACGCCCCTGGTGGCGGGTCCCGCAGCTCTACGCTTCGCCGCCGCG
GCTAGCTGGCAGGTTGTGCGCGGACGCTGCGTGGAACATTTTCCGCGAGTACTGGAGTTTCTGCGATCTC
TGCGCGCTGTTGCCCCTGGCTTGGTTCGCTACCGGCACCACGAACGCCTTTGTATGGGCCTAAAGGCCAA
GGTGGTGGTGGAGCTGATCCTGCAGGGCCGGCCTTGGGCCCAAGTCCTGAAAGCCCTGAATCACCACTTT
CCAGAATCTGGACCTATAGTGCGGGATCCCAAGGCTACAAAGCAGGATCTGAGGAAGATTTTGGAGGCAC
AGGAAACTTTTTACCAGCAGGTGAAGCAGCTGTCAGAGGCTCCTGTGGATTTGGCCTCGAAGCTGCAGGA
ACTTGAACAAGAGTATGGGGAACCCTTTCTGGCTGCCATGGAAAAGCTGCTTTTTGAGTACTTGTGTCAG
CTGGAGAAAGCACTGCCTACACCGCAGGCACAGCAGCTTCAGGATGTGCTGAGTTGGATGCAGCCTGGAG
TCTCTATCACCTCTTCTCTTGCCTGGAGACAATATGGTGTGGACATGGGGTGGCTGCTTCCAGAGTGCTC
TGTTACTGACTCAGTGAACCTGGCTGAGCCCATGGAACAGAATCCTCCTCAGCAACAAAGACTAGCACTC
CACAATCCCCTGCCAAAAGCCAAGCCTGGCACACATCTTCCTCAGGGACCATCTTCAAGGACGCACCCAG
AACCTCTAGCTGGCCGACACTTCAATCTGGCCCCTCTAGGCCGACGAAGAGTTCAGTCCCAATGGGCCTC
CACTAGGGGAGGCCATAAGGAGCGCCCCACAGTCATGCTGTTTCCCTTTAGGAATCTCGGCTCACCAACC
CAGGTCATATCTAAGCCTGAGAGCAAGGAAGAACATGCGATATACACAGCAGACCTAGCCATGGGCACAA
GAGCAGCCTCCACTGGGAAGTCTAAGAGTCCATGCCAGACCCTGGGGGGAAGGGCTCTGAAGGAGAACCC
AGTTGACTTGCCTGCCACAGAGCAAAAGGAGTAATGAAAGCTTGTCGAGAAGTACTAGAGGATCATAATC
AGCCATACCACATTTGTAGAGGTTTTACTTGCTTTAAAAAACCTCCCACACCTCCCCCTGAACCTGAAAC
ATAAAATGAATGCAATTGTTGTTGTTAACTTGTTTATTGCAGCTTATAATGGTTACAAATAAAGCAATAG
CATCACAAATTTCACAAATAAAGCATTTTTTTCACTGCATTCTAGTTGTGGTTTGTCCAAACTCATCAAT
GTATCTTATCATGTCTGGATCTGATCACTGCTTGAGCCTAGAAGATCCGGCTGCTAACAAAGCCCGAAAG
GAAGCTGAGTTGGCTGCTGCCACCGCTGAGCAATAACTATCATAACCATTTAAATAAATCTATATCTCAA
TCGGGGTTACGTCGATACCCCACCGAGACCCCATTGGGACCAATACGCCCGCGTTTCTTCCTTTTCCCCA
CCCCAACCCCCAAGTTCGGGTGAAGGCCCAGGGCTCGCAGCCAACGTCGGGGCGGCAAGCCCTGCCATAG
CCACTACGGGTTAATTAAAAACTGGATACTATTGCACGTTTCAATCAGGAGATCCGAACCAGATAAGTGA
AATCTAGTTCCAAACTATTTTGTCATTTTTAATTTTCGTATTAGCTTACGACGCTACACCCAGTTCCCAT
CTATTTTGTCACTCTTCCCTAAATAATCCTTAAAAACTCCATTTCCACCCCTCCCAGTTCCCAACTATTT
TGTCCGCCCACAGCGGGGCATTTTTCTTCCTGTTATGTTTTTAATCAAACATCCTGCCAACTCCATGTGA
CAAACCGTCATCTTCGGCTACTTTTTCTCTGTCACAGAATGAAAATTTTTCTGTCATCTCTTCGTTATTA
ATGTTTGTAATTGACTGAATATCAACGCTTATTTGCAGCCTGAACTGAACAGGAGGGACAGCTGATAGAA
ACAGAAGCCACTGGAGCACCTCAAAAACACCATCATACACTAAATCAGTAAGTTGGCAGCATCACCCGAC
GCACTTTGCGCCGAATAAATACCTGTGACGGAAGATCACTTCGCAGAATAAATAAATCCTGGTGTCCCTG
TTGATACCGGGAAGCCCTGGGCCAACTTTTGGCGAAAATGAGACGTTGATCGGCACGTAAGAGGTTCCAA
CTTTCACCATAATGAAATAAGATCACTACCGGGCGTATTTTTTGAGTTATCGAGATTTTCAGGAGCTAAG
GAAGCTAAAATGGAGAAAAAAATCACTGGATATACCACCGTTGATATATCCCAATGGCATCGTAAAGAAC
ATTTTGAGGCATTTCAGTCAGTTGCTCAATGTACCTATAACCAGACCGTTCAGCTGGATATTACGGCCTT
TTTAAAGACCGTAAAGAAAAATAAGCACAAGTTTTATCCGGCCTTTATTCACATTCTTGCCCGCCTGATG
AATGCTCATCCGGAATTCCGTATGGCAATGAAAGACGGTGAGCTGGTGATATGGGATAGTGTTCACCCTT
GTTACACCGTTTTCCATGAGCAAACTGAAACGTTTTCATCGCTCTGGAGTGAATACCACGACGATTTCCG
GCAGTTTCTACACATATATTCGCAAGATGTGGCGTGTTACGGTGAAAACCTGGCCTATTTCCCTAAAGGG
TTTATTGAGAATATGTTTTTCGTCTCAGCCAATCCCTGGGTGAGTTTCACCAGTTTTGATTTAAACGTGG
CCAATATGGACAACTTCTTCGCCCCCGTTTTCACCATGGGCAAATATTATACGCAAGGCGACAAGGTGCT
GATGCCGCTGGCGATTCAGGTTCATCATGCCGTTTGTGATGGCTTCCATGTCGGCAGAATGCTTAATGAA
TTACAACAGTACTGCGATGAGTGGCAGGGCGGGGCGTAATTTTTTTAAGGCAGTTATTGGTGCCCTTAAA
CGCCTGGTTGCTACGCCTGAATAAGTGATAATAAGCGGATGAATGGCAGAAATTCGAAAGCAAATTCGAC
CCGGTCGTCGGTTCAGGGCAGGGTCGTTAAATAGCCGCTTATGTCTATTGCTGGTTTACCGGTTTATTGA
CTACCGGAAGCAGTGTGACCGTGTGCTTCTCAAATGCCTGAGGCCAGTTTGCTCAGGCTCTCCCCGTGGA
GGTAATAATTGACGATATGATCATTTATTCTGCCTCCCAGAGCCTGATGGCGAATGGG
[124 nt withheld, positions 14989-15112]
C
[91 nt withheld, positions 15114-15204]
A
[49 nt withheld, positions 15206-15254]
CCTTTGACGTTGGAGTCCACGTTCTT
[37 nt withheld, positions 15281-15317]
ACCCTATCTCGGTCTATTCTTTTGATTTATAAGGGATTTTGCCGATTTCGGCCTATTGGTTAAAAAATGA
GCTGATTTAACAAAAATTTAACGCGAATTTTAACAAAATATTAACGCTTACAATTTAGGTGGCACTTTTC
GGGGAAATGTGCGCGGAACCCCTATTTGTTTATTTTTCTAAATACATTCAAATATGTATCCGCTCATGAG
ACAATAACCCTGATAAATGCTTCAATAATATTGAAAAAGGAAGAGTATGAGTATTCAACATTTCCGTGTC
GCCCTTATTCCCTTTTTTGCGGCATTTTGCCTTCCTGTTTTTGCTCACCCAGAAACGCTGGTGAAAGTAA
AAGATGCTGAAGATCAGTTGGGTGCACGAGTGGGTTACATCGAACTGGATCTCAACAGCGGTAAGATCCT
TGAGAGTTTTCGCCCCGAAGAACGTTTTCCAATGATGAGCACTTTTAAAGTTCTGCTATGTGGCGCGGTA
TTATCCCGTATTGACGCCGGGCAAGAGCAACTCGGTCGCCGCATACACTATTCTCAGAATGACTTGGTTG
AGTACTCACCAGTCACAGAAAAGCATCTTACGGATGGCATGACAGTAAGAGAATTATGCAGTGCTGCCAT
AACCATGAGTGATAACACTGCGGCCAACTTACTTCTGACAACGATCGGAGGACCGAAGGAGCTAACCGCT
TTTTTGCACAACATGGGGGATCATGTAACTCGCCTTGATCGTTGGGAACCGGAGCTGAATGAAGCCATAC
CAAACGACGAGCGTGACACCACGATGCCTGTAGCAATGGCAACAACGTTGCGCAAACTATTAACTGGCGA
ACTACTTACTCTAGCTTCCCGGCAACAATTAATAGACTGGATGGAGGCGGATAAAGTTGCAGGACCACTT
CTGCGCTCGGCCCTTCCGGCTGGCTGGTTTATTGCTGATAAATCTGGAGCCGGTGAGCGTGGGTCTCGCG
GTATCATTGCAGCACTGGGGCCAGATGGTAAGCCCTCCCGTATCGTAGTTATCTACACGACGGGGAGTCA
GGCAACTATGGATGAACGAAATAGACAGATCGCTGAGATAGGTGCCTCACTGATTAAGCATTGGTAACTG
TCAGACCAAGTTTACTCATATATACTTTAGATTGATTTAAAACTTCATTTTTAATTTAAAAGGATCTAGG
TGAAGATCCTTTTTGATAATCTCATGACCAAAATCCCTTAACGTGAGTTTTCGTTCCACTGAGCGTCAGA
CCCCGTAGAAAAGATCAAAGGATCTTCTTGAGATCCTTTTTTTCTGCGCGTAATCTGCTGCTTGCAAACA
AAAAAACCACCGCTACCAGCGGTGGTTTGTTTGCCGGATCAAGAGCTACCAACTCTTTTTCCGAAGGTAA
CTGGCTTCAGCAGAGCGCAGATACCAAATACTATTCTTCTAGTGTAGCCGTAGTTAGGCCACCACTTCAA
GAACTCTGTAGCACCGCCTACATACCTCGCTCTGCTAATCCTGTTACCAGTGGCTGCTGCCAGTGGCGAT
AAGTCGTGTCTTACCGGGTTGGACTCAAGACGATAGTTACCGGATAAGGCGCAGCGGTCGGGCTGAACGG
GGGGTTCGTGCACACAGCCCAGCTTGGAGCGAACGACCTACACCGAACTGAGATACC
